>Addgene plasmid #232140 | pDEST-CMV-EGFPCAAX | addgene full sequence | sequence record 461771 | Addgene NGS Result
CACCATCTTCTTCAAGGACGACGGCAACTACAAGACCCGCGCCGAGGTGAAGTTCGAGGGCGACACCCTG
GTGAACCGCATCGAGCTGAAGGGCATCGACTTCAAGGAGGACGGCAACATCCTGGGGCACAAGCTGGAGT
ACAACTACAACAGCCACAACGTCTATATCATGGCCGACAAGCAGAAGAACGGCATCAAGGTGAACTTCAA
GATCCGCCACAACATCGAGGACGGCAGCGTGCAGCTCGCCGACCACTACCAGCAGAACACCCCCATCGGC
GACGGCCCCGTGCTGCTGCCCGACAACCACTACCTGAGCACCCAGTCCGCCCTGAGCAAAGACCCCAACG
AGAAGCGCGATCACATGGTCCTGCTGGAGTTCGTGACCGCCGCCGGGATCACTCTCGGCATGGACGAGCT
GTACAAGGGAGGAGGAAGATCTAAGCTGAACCCTCCTGATGAGAGTGGCCCCGGCTGCATGAGCTGCAAG
TGTGTGCTCTCCTGAGACCCAGCTTTCTTGTACAAAGTGGGGGATCCAGACATGATAAGATACATTGATG
AGTTTGGACAAACCACAACTAGAATGCAGTGAAAAAAATGCTTTATTTGTGAAATTTGTGATGCTATTGC
TTTATTTGTAACCATTATAAGCTGCAATAAACAAGTTAACAACAACAATTGCATTCATTTTATGTTTCAG
GTTCAGGGGGAGGTGTGGGAGGTTTTTTCCAACTTTATTATACATAGTTGATAATTCACTGGCCGTCGTT
TTACGGTACCATCGATGATGATCCAGACATGATAAGATACATTGATGAGTTTGGACAAACCACAACTAGA
ATGCAGTGAAAAAAATGCTTTATTTGTGAAATTTGTGATGCTATTGCTTTATTTGTAACCATTATAAGCT
GCAATAAACAAGTTAACAACAACAATTGCATTCATTTTATGTTTCAGGTTCAGGGGGAGGTGTGGGAGGT
TTTTTAAAGCAAGTAAAACCTCTACAAATGTGGTATGGCTGATTATGATCCTCTAGATCAGATCTGCGAA
GATACGGCCACGGGTGCTCTTGATCCTGTGGCTGATTTTGGACTGTGCTGCTCGCAGCTGCTGATGAATC
ACATACTTCCTCCATTTTCTTCCACTGATTGACTGTTATAATTTCCCTAATTTCCAGGTCAAGGTGCTGT
GCATTGTGGTAATAGATGTGACATGACGTCACTTCCAAAGGACCAATGAACATGTCTGACCAATTTCATA
TAATGTGAAAACGATTTTCATAGGCAGAATAAATAACATTTAAATTAAACTGGGCATCAGCGCAATTCAA
TTGGTTTGGTAATAGCAAGGGAAAATAGAATGAAGTGATCTCCAAAAAATAAGTACTTTTTGACTGTAAA
TAAAATTGTAAGGAGTAAAAAGTACTTTTTTTTCTAAAAAAATGTAATTAAGTAAAAGTAAAAGTATTGA
TTTTTAATTGTACTCAAGTAAAGTAAAAATCCCCAAAAATAATACTTAAGTACAGTAATCAAGTAAAATT
ACTCAAGTACTTTACACCTCTGGTTCTTGACCCCCTACCTTCAGCAAGCCCAGCAGATCCACTAGTTCTA
GAGCGGCCGCCACCGCGGTGGAGCTCCAGCTTTTGTTCCCTTTAGTGAGGGTTAATTGCGCGCTTGGCGT
AATCATGGTCATAGCTGTTTCCTGTGTGAAATTGTTATCCGCTCACAATTCCACACAACATACGAGCCGG
AAGCATAAAGTGTAAAGCCTGGGGTGCCTAATGAGTGAGCTAACTCACATTAATTGCGTTGCGCTCACTG
CCCGCTTTCCAGTCGGGAAACCTGTCGTGCCAGCTGCATTAATGAATCGGCCAACGCGCGGGGAGAGGCG
GTTTGCGTATTGGGCGCTCTTCCGCTTCCTCGCTCACTGACTCGCTGCGCTCGGTCGTTCGGCTGCGGCG
AGCGGTATCAGCTCACTCAAAGGCGGTAATACGGTTATCCACAGAATCAGGGGATAACGCAGGAAAGAAC
ATGTGAGCAAAAGGCCAGCAAAAGGCCAGGAACCGTAAAAAGGCCGCGTTGCTGGCGTTTTTCCATAGGC
TCCGCCCCCCTGACGAGCATCACAAAAATCGACGCTCAAGTCAGAGGTGGCGAAACCCGACAGGACTATA
AAGATACCAGGCGTTTCCCCCTGGAAGCTCCCTCGTGCGCTCTCCTGTTCCGACCCTGCCGCTTACCGGA
TACCTGTCCGCCTTTCTCCCTTCGGGAAGCGTGGCGCTTTCTCATAGCTCACGCTGTAGGTATCTCAGTT
CGGTGTAGGTCGTTCGCTCCAAGCTGGGCTGTGTGCACGAACCCCCCGTTCAGCCCGACCGCTGCGCCTT
ATCCGGTAACTATCGTCTTGAGTCCAACCCGGTAAGACACGACTTATCGCCACTGGCAGCAGCCACTGGT
AACAGGATTAGCAGAGCGAGGTATGTAGGCGGTGCTACAGAGTTCTTGAAGTGGTGGCCTAACTACGGCT
ACACTAGAAGAACAGTATTTGGTATCTGCGCTCTGCTGAAGCCAGTTACCTTCGGAAAAAGAGTTGGTAG
CTCTTGATCCGGCAAACAAACCACCGCTGGTAGCGGTGGTTTTTTTGTTTGCAAGCAGCAGATTACGCGC
AGAAAAAAAGGATCTCAAGAAGATCCTTTGATCTTTTCTACGGGGTCTGACGCTCAGTGGAACGAAAACT
CACGTTAAGGCATTTTGGTCATGAGATTATCAAAAAGGATCTTCACCTAGATCCTTTTAAATTAAAAATG
AAGTTTTAAATCAATCTAAAGTATATATGAGTAAACTTGGTCTGACAGTTACCAATGCTTAATAAGTGAG
GCACCTATCTCAGCGATCTGTCTATTTCGTTCATCCATAGTTGCCTGACTCCCCGTCGTGTAGATAACTA
CGATACGGGAGGGCTTACCATCTGGCCCCAGTGCTGCAATGATACCGCGAGACCCACGCTCACCGGCTCC
AGATTTATCAGCAATAAACCAGCCAGCCGGAAGGGCCGAGCGCAGAAGTGGTCCTGCAACTTTATCCGCC
TCCATCCAGTCTATTAATTGTTGCCGGGAAGCTAGAGTAAGTAGTTCGCCAGTTAATAGTTTGCGCAACG
TTGTTGCCATTGCTACAGGCATCGTGGTGTCACGCTCGTCGTTTGGTATGGCTTCATTCAGCTCCGGTTC
CCAACGATCAAGGCGAGTTACATGATCCCCCATGTTGTGCAAAAAAGCGGTTAGCTCCTTCGGTCCTCCG
ATCGTTGTCAGAAGTAAGTTGGCCGCAGTGTTATCACTCATGGTTATGGCAGCACTGCATAATTCTCTTA
CTGTCATGCCATCCGTAAGATGCTTTTCTGTGACTGGTGAGTACTCAACCAAGTCATTCTGAGAATAGTG
TATGCGGCGACCGAGTTGCTCTTGCCCGGCGTCAATACGGGATAATACCGCGCCACATAGCAGAACTTTA
AAAGTGCTCATCATTGGAAAACGTTCTTCGGGGCGAAAACTCTCAAGGATCTTACCGCTGTTGAGATCCA
GTTCGATGTAACCCACTCGTGCACCCAACTGATCTTCAGCATCTTTTACTTTCACCAGCGTTTCTGGGTG
AGCAAAAACAGGAAGGCAAAATGCCGCAAAAAAGGGAATAAGGGCGACACGGAAATGTTGAATACTCATA
CTCTTCCTTTTTCAATATTATTGAAGCATTTATCAGGGTTATTGTCTCATGAGCGGATACATATTTGAAT
GTATTTAGAAAAATAAACAAATAGGGGTTCCGCGCACATTTCCCCGAAAAGTGCCACCTAAATTGTAAGC
GTTAATATTTTGTTAAAATTCGCGTTAAATTTTTGTTAAATCAGCTCATTTTTTAACCAATAGGCCGAAA
TCGGCAAAATCCCTTATAAATCAAAAGAATAGACCGAGATAGGGT
[37 nt withheld, positions 3966-4002]
AAAGAACGTGGACTCCAACGTCAAAGG
[32 nt withheld, positions 4030-4061]
GCTGGCTAAGAACTCATCAGCCTCCCCGGTCCATCTACCCACGTACCAATGCACCAATTGGCCACAATGA
CGGCTACTACATGGTGCCATTCCTTCCTCTTTATAGGAATGGAGACTACCTCCTGTCCAACAATGCTCTT
GGATACGAGTACGCCTACCTGTTGGACCCAGGTCATTGCACAACACCAGAAATGCCCTCTGATCTGCAAA
AGACGTGAATATCTGTTCAGACACCCATATCCACTCTGTTCCACACAGGTCAGAGGTTTGTCCAGGAGTT
CTTGACAGAGGTGTAAAAAGTACTCAAAAATTTTACTCAAGTGAAAGTACAAGTACTTAGGGAAAATTTT
ACTCAATTAAAAGTAAAAGTATCTGGCTAGAATCTTACTTGAGTAAAAGTAAAAAAGTACTCCATTAAAA
TTGTACTTGAGTATTAAGGAAGTAAAAGTAAAAGCAAGAAAGAAAACTAGAGATTCTTGTTTAAGCTTTT
AATCTCAAAAAACATTAAATGAAATGCATACAAGGTTTTATCCTGCTTTAGAACTGTTTGTATTTAATTA
TCAAACTATAAGACAGACAATCTAATGCCAGTACACGCTACTCAAAGTTGTAAAACCTCAGATTTAACTT
CAGTAGAAGCTGATTCTCAAAATTGTTAGTGTCAAGCCTAGCTCTTTTGGGGCTGAAAAGCAATCCTGCA
GTGCTGAAAAGCCTCTCACAGGCAGCCGATGCGGGAAGAGGTGTATTAGTCTTGATAGAGAGGCTGCAAA
TAGCAGGAAACGTGAGCAGAGACTCCCTGGTGTCTGAAACACAGGCCAGATGGGCCCTCGAGCAGGAAAC
AGCTATGACCATGATTACGCCAAGCTATCAACTTTGTATAGAAAAGTTGAAGGCCTCTTCGCTATTACGC
CAGTCGACCGCCAATTCAATATGGCGTATATGGACTCATGCCAATTCAATATGGTGGATCTGGACCTGTG
CCAATTCAATATGGCGTATATGGACTCGTGCCAATTCAATATGGTGGATCTGGACCCCAGCCAATTCAAT
ATGGCGGACTTGGCACCATGCCAATTCAATATGGCGGACCTGGCACTGTGCCAACTGGGGAGGGGTCTAC
TTGGCACGGTGCCAAGTTTGAGGAGGGGTCTTGGCCCTGTGCCAAGTCCGCCATATTGAATTGGCATGGT
GCCAATAATGGCGGCCATATTGGCTATATGCCAGGATCAATATATAGGCAATATCCAATATGGCCCTATG
CCAATATGGCTATTGGCCAGGTTCAATACTATGTATTGGCCCTATGCCATATAGTATTCCATATATGGGT
TTTCCTATTGACGTAGATAGCCCCTCCCAATGGGCGGTCCCATATACCATATATGGGGCTTCCTAATACC
GCCCATAGCCACTCCCCCATTGACGTCAATGGTCTCTATATATGGTCTTTCCTATTGACGTCATATGGGC
GGTCCTATTGACGTATATGGCGCCTCCCCCATTGACGTCAATTACGGTAAATGGCCCGCCTGGCTCAATG
CCCATTGACGTCAATAGGACCACCCACCATTGACGTCAATGGGATGGCTCATTGCCCATTCATATCCGTT
CTCACGCCCCCTATTGACGTCAATGACGGTAAATGGCCCACTTGGCAGTACATCAATATCTATTAATAGT
AACTTGGCAAGTACATTACTATTGGAAGTACGCCAGGGTACATTGGCAGTACTCCCATTGACGTCAATGG
CGGTAAATGGCCCGCGATGGCTGCCAAGTACATCCCCATTGACGTCAATGGGGAGGGGCAATGACGCAAA
TGGGCGTTCCATTGACGTAAATGGGCGGTAGGCGTGCCTAATGGGAGGTCTATATAAGCAATGCTCGTTT
AGGGAACCGCCATTCTGCCTGGGGACGTCGGAGCAAGCTTGATTTAGGTGACACTATAGACAAGTTTGTA
CAAAAAAGCAGGCTGGACCATGGTGAGCAAGGGCGAGGAGCTGTTCACCGGGGTGGTGCCCATCCTGGTC
GAGCTGGACGGCGACGTAAACGGCCACAAGTTCAGCGTGTCCGGCGAGGGCGAGGGCGATGCCACCTACG
GCAAGCTGACCCTGAAGTTCATCTGCACCACCGGCAAGCTGCCCGTGCCCTGGCCCACCCTCGTGACCAC
CCTGACCTACGGCGTGCAGTGCTTCAGCCGCTACCCCGACCACATGAAGCAGCACGACTTCTTCAAGTCC
GCCATGCCCGAAGGCTACGTCCAGGAGCG
Features (pLannotate 1.2.2; 24 found; start..end, strand, type, name):
    443..505     +  CDS            H-Ras (fragment): human small GTPase proto-oncoprotein
    510..530     -  protein_bind   attB2: mutant version of attB; core recombination site for the Gateway® BP reaction BP Clonase™
    533..667     -  polyA_signal   SV40 poly(A) signal: SV40 polyadenylation signal
    730..750     -  protein_bind   attB3: mutant version of attB; core recombination site for the Gateway® BP reaction BP Clonase™
    754..774     +  CDS            lacZα (fragment): LacZα fragment of β-galactosidase; lacZ fragment
    790..924     -  polyA_signal   SV40 poly(A) signal: SV40 polyadenylation signal
    947..1030    -  CDS            large T antigen (fragment): large T antigen from SV40 (simian virus 40)
   1596..1636    -  misc_feature   MCS (fragment): pBluescript multiple cloning site
   1649..1667    -  promoter       T3 promoter: promoter for bacteriophage T3 RNA polymerase
   1712..1728    -  protein_bind   lac operator: The lac repressor binds to the lac operator to inhibit transcription in E. coli. This inhibition can be relieved by adding lactose or isopropyl-β-D-thiogalactopyranoside (IPTG). lac repressor encoded by lacI
   1736..1766    -  promoter       lac promoter: promoter for the E. coli lac operon
   1781..1802    -  protein_bind   CAP binding site: CAP binding activates transcription in the presence of cAMP. E. coli catabolite activator protein
   1815..1907    -  CDS            lacI (fragment): lac repressor; lacI; The lac repressor binds to the lac operator to inhibit transcription in E. coli. This inhibition can be relieved by adding lactose or isopropyl-β-D-thiogalactopyranoside (IPTG).
   2090..2678    -  rep_origin     ori: high-copy-number ColE1/pMB1/pBR322/pUC origin of replication
   2849..3709    -  CDS            AmpR: β-lactamase; bla; confers resistance to ampicillin, carbenicillin, and related antibiotics
   3710..3814    -  promoter       AmpR promoter: bla
   3840..4061    -  rep_origin     M13 ori (fragment) (sequence partly withheld): M13 bacteriophage origin of replication; arrow indicates direction of (+) strand synthesis
   4061..4348    +  CDS            tyr (fragment) (sequence partly withheld): TYRO_ORYLA - Also known as tyro. Experimental evidence at transcript level: Swiss-Prot protein existence level 2. This is a copper-containing oxidase that functions in the formation of pigments such as melanins and other polyphenolic compounds. From Oryzias latipes (Japanese rice fish) (Japanese killifish).
   4930..4950    +  protein_bind   attB4: mutant version of attB; core recombination site for the Gateway® BP reaction BP Clonase™
   4953..4974    -  CDS            lacZα (fragment): LacZα fragment of β-galactosidase; lacZ fragment
   4981..5958    +  promoter       CMV IE94 promoter: enhancer/promoter region of simian cytomegalovirus major immediate early transcription unit IE94
   5993..6011    +  promoter       SP6 promoter: promoter for bacteriophage SP6 RNA polymerase
   6011..6035    +  protein_bind   attB1: mutant version of attB; recombination site for the Gateway® BP reaction BP Clonase™
   6041..427     +  CDS            EGFP (across the origin): EGFP is a basic (constitutively fluorescent) green fluorescent protein published in 1996, derived from Aequorea victoria. It is reported to be a rapidly-maturing weak dimer with moderate acid sensitivity.
