[The description below was written by a language model from this plasmid's Addgene catalogue record and pLannotate feature annotations shown in this document.]
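Description:
pDEST-CMV-EGFPCAAX is a zebrafish expression plasmid assembled by multisite Gateway cloning into the pDEST Tol2pA2 destination backbone, using components from the Tol2 kit. It is maintained in E. coli through a high-copy ColE1/pUC-type origin and selected with ampicillin via the β-lactamase gene. A fragment of an M13/f1 phage origin and remnants of pBluescript-derived sequence (lac promoter and operator, T3 promoter, partial MCS) are also annotated in the backbone.

The payload is a single constitutive expression cassette. A CMV enhancer/promoter, annotated as the simian CMV IE94 type, sits between attB4 and attB1 sites and is followed by an SP6 promoter. Downstream of attB1 lies the EGFP coding sequence, which spans the numbering origin of the circular record and continues into a short H-Ras fragment. That fragment supplies the CAAX prenylation motif, which directs lipid modification of the C-terminus and so targets the fluorescent protein to the plasma membrane. After attB2 comes an SV40 polyadenylation signal from the 3' entry element, then attB3 and a second SV40 poly(A) signal belonging to the destination vector. The attB4/attB1/attB2/attB3 order reflects the standard three-fragment Gateway assembly of promoter, coding sequence and poly(A).

The feature table does not explicitly annotate Tol2 transposon arms. However, the backbone name implies them, and the annotated medaka tyrosinase fragment probably reflects sequence flanking the original Tol2 element. Such arms would allow transposase-mediated genomic integration of the cassette. The record supports use as a broadly expressed membrane-labelling green fluorescent reporter in zebrafish.
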