Addgene plasmid #232140: pDEST-CMV-EGFPCAAX
Purpose: Expresses EGFP with a CAAX motif under control of a CMV promoter
Depositing lab: Steven Farber. Depositing organization: Carnegie Institution for Science. Publication: Zebrafish are resilient to the loss of major diacylglycerol acyltransferase enzymes. Wilson MH, Hensley MR, Shen MC, Lu HY, Quinlivan VH, Busch-Nentwich EM, Rawls JF, Farber SA. J Biol Chem. 2024 Nov 6;300(12):107973. doi: 10.1016/j.jbc.2024.107973. PubMed 39510175.
Backbone
  Vector backbone: 394 pDEST Tol2pA2
  Backbone manufacturer: Invitrogen via Chien Lab
  Backbone size w/o insert (bp): 5883
  Vector type: zebrafish expression
Growth in bacteria
  Bacterial resistance: Ampicillin, 100 μg/mL
  Growth temperature: 37°C
  Growth strain: DH5alpha
  Copy number: High Copy
Gene/Insert
  Gene/Insert name: EGFPCAAX
  Species: Synthetic
  Insert size (bp): 717
  Promoter: CMV
  Cloning method: Gateway Cloning
Resource information
  A portion of this plasmid was derived from a plasmid made by: Components were from the Chien Lab Tol2 kit
Terms and licenses: Academic/Nonprofit Terms; Industry Terms: Not Available to Industry
How to cite: pDEST-CMV-EGFPCAAX was a gift from Steven Farber (Addgene plasmid # 232140 ; http://n2t.net/addgene:232140 ; RRID:Addgene_232140)
